Addgene plasmid #32599: pCAG:H2B-EGFP
Depositing lab: Anna-Katerina Hadjantonakis & Virginia Papaioannou. Depositing organization: Memorial Sloan-Kettering Cancer Center. Publication: Dynamic in vivo imaging and cell tracking using a histone fluorescent protein fusion in mice. Hadjantonakis AK, Papaioannou VE. BMC Biotechnol. 2004 Dec 24;4:33. 10.1186/1472-6750-4-33 PubMed 15619330.
Backbone
  Vector backbone: pCAGGS
  Vector type: Mammalian Expression
Growth in bacteria
  Bacterial resistance: Ampicillin, 100 μg/mL
  Growth temperature: 37°C
  Growth strain: DH5alpha
  Copy number: High Copy
Gene/Insert
  Gene/Insert name: H2B-EGFP
  GenBank ID: X00088 X57127
  Promoter: CAG
  Cloning method: Restriction Enzyme; 5′ cloning site XhoI (not destroyed); 3′ cloning site Xho1 (not destroyed)
  Sequencing primers: 5′ IMR 872 AAGTTCATCTGCACCACCG; 3′ IMR 873 TGCTCAGGTAGTGGTTGTCG
Terms and licenses: Academic/Nonprofit Terms; Industry Terms: Not Available to Industry
Depositor comments: Please note that the plasmid contains a duplication of the H2B-EGFP region as compared to the original depositor sequence. The depositor has confirmed that the plasmid functions as described in the associated publication. The coding sequence for the human histone H2B gene (X57127) was amplified from genomic DNA by PCR using Pfx Polymerase (Invitrogen). The resulting product was cloned into pCR4 TOPO (Invitrogen) to generate pH2B. The H2B fragment was then cloned into plasmids pEGFP-N1, pDsRed2-N1 pDsRedExpress-N1 (BD Biosciences, Inc) in order to generate plasmids pH2B-EGFP, pH2B-DsRed2 and pH2B-DsRedExpress (oligonucleotide sequences are available upon request). The resulting fusions were then re-amplified by PCR and cloned into the XhoI site of pCAGGS [19] to generate pCX-H2B-EGFP, pCX-H2B-DsRed2 and pCX-H2B-DsRedExpress.
How to cite: pCAG:H2B-EGFP was a gift from Anna-Katerina Hadjantonakis & Virginia Papaioannou (Addgene plasmid # 32599 ; http://n2t.net/addgene:32599 ; RRID:Addgene_32599)
