[The description below was written by a language model from this plasmid's Addgene catalogue record and pLannotate feature annotations shown in this document.]
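Description:
pCAG:H2B-EGFP is a mammalian expression plasmid built on the pCAGGS backbone that drives strong, constitutive expression of a chromatin-bound green fluorescent reporter. It is maintained in E. coli through a high-copy ColE1/pUC-type origin and selected with ampicillin via the β-lactamase gene and its own promoter. The backbone also carries remnants of the lac promoter/operator region and an SV40 origin with an adjacent SV40 poly(A) signal. The SV40 origin can support episomal replication in cells that supply large T antigen. No mammalian selection marker is annotated.

The payload is human histone H2B fused at its C-terminus to EGFP, originally assembled in an EGFP-N1-type vector, re-amplified by PCR and inserted into the XhoI site of pCAGGS. Expression is controlled by the composite CAG promoter, annotated here as the CMV immediate-early enhancer, the chicken β-actin promoter and a chimeric β-actin/β-globin intron. Transcripts are terminated by the rabbit β-globin polyadenylation signal, and the short globin coding fragment just upstream of it is presumably residual backbone sequence. The sequenced plasmid contains two tandem copies of the H2B-EGFP unit in the same orientation, a duplication relative to the original depositor sequence. The depositor reports that the plasmid still functions as published.

Because H2B is incorporated into nucleosomes, the fusion labels nuclei in interphase and chromosomes in mitosis. According to the associated publication, the reporter was developed for live imaging and cell tracking in mice, where it allows individual cells, divisions and nuclear morphology to be followed.
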