Features (pLannotate 1.2.2; 20 found; start..end, strand, type, name):
      1..105     -  promoter       AmpR promoter: bla
    136..515     +  enhancer       CMV enhancer: human cytomegalovirus immediate early enhancer
    517..794     +  promoter       chicken β-actin promoter: No description available
    795..1811    +  intron         chimeric intron: chimera between introns from chicken β-actin and rabbit β-globin
   1876..2253    +  CDS            H2B (sequence partly withheld): human histone H2B; HIST1H2BJ
   2272..2988    +  CDS            EGFP: EGFP is a basic (constitutively fluorescent) green fluorescent protein published in 1996, derived from Aequorea victoria. It is reported to be a rapidly-maturing weak dimer with moderate acid sensitivity.
   3002..3379    +  CDS            H2B (sequence partly withheld): human histone H2B; HIST1H2BJ
   3398..4114    +  CDS            EGFP: EGFP is a basic (constitutively fluorescent) green fluorescent protein published in 1996, derived from Aequorea victoria. It is reported to be a rapidly-maturing weak dimer with moderate acid sensitivity.
   4123..4200    +  CDS            HBB (fragment): HBB_PONPY - Experimental evidence at transcript level: Swiss-Prot protein existence level 2. Involved in oxygen transport from the lung to the various peripheral tissues. From Pongo pygmaeus (Bornean orangutan).
   4271..4326    +  polyA_signal   β-globin poly(A) signal: rabbit β-globin polyadenylation signal (Gil and Proudfoot, 1987)
   4711..4727    -  protein_bind   lac operator: The lac repressor binds to the lac operator to inhibit transcription in E. coli. This inhibition can be relieved by adding lactose or isopropyl-β-D-thiogalactopyranoside (IPTG). lac repressor encoded by lacI
   4735..4765    -  promoter       lac promoter: promoter for the E. coli lac operon
   4780..4801    -  protein_bind   CAP binding site: CAP binding activates transcription in the presence of cAMP. E. coli catabolite activator protein
   4814..4853    -  CDS            lacI (fragment): lac repressor; lacI; The lac repressor binds to the lac operator to inhibit transcription in E. coli. This inhibition can be relieved by adding lactose or isopropyl-β-D-thiogalactopyranoside (IPTG).
   4860..4882    +  promoter       SV40 promoter (fragment): SV40 enhancer and early promoter
   4906..5041    +  rep_origin     SV40 ori: SV40 origin of replication
   5061..5195    +  polyA_signal   SV40 poly(A) signal: SV40 polyadenylation signal
   5197..5251    -  CDS            lacI (fragment): lac repressor; lacI; The lac repressor binds to the lac operator to inhibit transcription in E. coli. This inhibition can be relieved by adding lactose or isopropyl-β-D-thiogalactopyranoside (IPTG).
   5434..6022    -  rep_origin     ori: high-copy-number ColE1/pMB1/pBR322/pUC origin of replication
   6193..7053    -  CDS            AmpR: β-lactamase; bla; confers resistance to ampicillin, carbenicillin, and related antibiotics
>Addgene plasmid #32599 | pCAG:H2B-EGFP | addgene full sequence | sequence record 499285 | Addgene Long Read Sequencing Result
ACTCTTCCTTTTTCAATATTATTGAAGCATTTATCAGGGTTATTGTCTCATGAGCGGATACATATTTGAA
TGTATTTAGAAAAATAAACAAATAGGGGTTCCGCGCACATTTCCCCGAAAAGTGCCACCTGGGTCGACAT
TGATTATTGACTAGTTATTAATAGTAATCAATTACGGGGTCATTAGTTCATAGCCCATATATGGAGTTCC
GCGTTACATAACTTACGGTAAATGGCCCGCCTGGCTGACCGCCCAACGACCCCCGCCCATTGACGTCAAT
AATGACGTATGTTCCCATAGTAACGCCAATAGGGACTTTCCATTGACGTCAATGGGTGGAGTATTTACGG
TAAACTGCCCACTTGGCAGTACATCAAGTGTATCATATGCCAAGTACGCCCCCTATTGACGTCAATGACG
GTAAATGGCCCGCCTGGCATTATGCCCAGTACATGACCTTATGGGACTTTCCTACTTGGCAGTACATCTA
CGTATTAGTCATCGCTATTACCATGGTCGAGGTGAGCCCCACGTTCTGCTTCACTCTCCCCATCTCCCCC
CCCTCCCCACCCCCAATTTTGTATTTATTTATTTTTTAATTATTTTGTGCAGCGATGGGGGCGGGGGGGG
GGGGGGGGCGCGCGCCAGGCGGGGCGGGGCGGGGCGAGGGGCGGGGCGGGGCGAGGCGGAGAGGTGCGGC
GGCAGCCAATCAGAGCGGCGCGCTCCGAAAGTTTCCTTTTATGGCGAGGCGGCGGCGGCGGCGGCCCTAT
AAAAAGCGAAGCGCGCGGCGGGCGGGAGTCGCTGCGCGCTGCCTTCGCCCCGTGCCCCGCTCCGCCGCCG
CCTCGCGCCGCCCGCCCCGGCTCTGACTGACCGCGTTACTCCCACAGGTGAGCGGGCGGGACGGCCCTTC
TCCTCCGGGCTGTAATTAGCGCTTGGTTTAATGACGGCTTGTTTCTTTTCTGTGGCTGCGTGAAAGCCTT
GAGGGGCTCCGGGAGGGCCCTTTGTGCGGGGGGAGCGGCTCGGGGGGTGCGTGCGTGTGTGTGTGCGTGG
GGAGCGCCGCGTGCGGCTCCGCGCTGCCCGGCGGCTGTGAGCGCTGCGGGCGCGGCGCGGGGCTTTGTGC
GCTCCGCAGTGTGCGCGAGGGGAGCGCGGCCGGGGGCGGTGCCCCGCGGTGCGGGGGGGGCTGCGAGGGG
AACAAAGGCTGCGTGCGGGGTGTGTGCGTGGGGGGGTGAGCAGGGGGTGTGGGCGCGTCGGTCGGGCTGC
AACCCCCCCTGCACCCCCCTCCCCGAGTTGCTGAGCACGGCCCGGCTTCGGGTGCGGGGCTCCGTACGGG
GCGTGGCGCGGGGCTCGCCGTGCCGGGCGGGGGGTGGCGGCAGGTGGGGGTGCCGGGCGGGGCGGGGCCG
CCTCGGGCCGGGGAGGGCTCGGGGGAGGGGCGCGGCGGCCCCCGGAGCGCCGGCGGCTGTCGAGGCGCGG
CGAGCCGCAGCCATTGCCTTTTATGGTAATCGTGCGAGAGGGCGCAGGGACTTCCTTTGTCCCAAATCTG
TGCGGAGCCGAAATCTGGGAGGCGCCGCCGCACCCCCTCTAGCGGGCGCGGGGCGAAGCGGTGCGGCGCC
GGCAGGAAGGAAATGGGCGGGGAGGGCCTTCGTGCGTCGCCGCGCCGCCGTCCCCTTCTCCCTCTCCAGC
CTCGGGGCTGTCCGCGGGGGGACGGCTGCCTTCGGGGGGGACGGGGCAGGGCGGGGTTCGGCTTCTGGCG
TGTGACCGGCGGCTCTAGAGCCTCTGCTAACCATGTTCATGCCTTCTTCTTTTTCCTACAGCTCCTGGGC
AACGTGCTGGTTATTGTGCTGTCTCATCATTTTGGCAAAGAATTCCTCGAGCCACATGCCAGAGCCAGCG
AAGTCTGCTCCCGCCCCGAAAAAGGGCTCCAAGAAGGCGGTGACTAAGGCGCAGAAGAAAGGCGGCAAGA
AG
[81 nt withheld, positions 1963-2043]
C
[209 nt withheld, positions 2045-2253]
GATCCACCGGTCGCCACCATGGTGAGCAAGGGCGAGGAGCTGTTCACCGGGGTGGTGCCCATCCTGGTCG
AGCTGGACGGCGACGTAAACGGCCACAAGTTCAGCGTGTCCGGCGAGGGCGAGGGCGATGCCACCTACGG
CAAGCTGACCCTGAAGTTCATCTGCACCACCGGCAAGCTGCCCGTGCCCTGGCCCACCCTCGTGACCACC
CTGACCTACGGCGTGCAGTGCTTCAGCCGCTACCCCGACCACATGAAGCAGCACGACTTCTTCAAGTCCG
CCATGCCCGAAGGCTACGTCCAGGAGCGCACCATCTTCTTCAAGGACGACGGCAACTACAAGACCCGCGC
CGAGGTGAAGTTCGAGGGCGACACCCTGGTGAACCGCATCGAGCTGAAGGGCATCGACTTCAAGGAGGAC
GGCAACATCCTGGGGCACAAGCTGGAGTACAACTACAACAGCCACAACGTCTATATCATGGCCGACAAGC
AGAAGAACGGCATCAAGGTGAACTTCAAGATCCGCCACAACATCGAGGACGGCAGCGTGCAGCTCGCCGA
CCACTACCAGCAGAACACCCCCATCGGCGACGGCCCCGTGCTGCTGCCCGACAACCACTACCTGAGCACC
CAGTCCGCCCTGAGCAAAGACCCCAACGAGAAGCGCGATCACATGGTCCTGCTGGAGTTCGTGACCGCCG
CCGGGATCACTCTCGGCATGGACGAGCTGTACAAGTACTCGAGCCACCATGCCAGAGCCAGCGAAGTCTG
CTCCCGCCCCGAAAAAGGGCTCCAAGAAGGCGGTGACTAAGGCGCAGAAGAAAGGCGGCAAGAAG
[291 nt withheld, positions 3089-3379]
GATCCACCGGTCGCCACCATGGTGAGCAAGGGCGAGGAGCTGTTCACCGGGGTGGTGCCCATCCTGGTCG
AGCTGGACGGCGACGTAAACGGCCACAAGTTCAGCGTGTCCGGCGAGGGCGAGGGCGATGCCACCTACGG
CAAGCTGACCCTGAAGTTCATCTGCACCACCGGCAAGCTGCCCGTGCCCTGGCCCACCCTCGTGACCACC
CTGACCTACGGCGTGCAGTGCTTCAGCCGCTACCCCGACCACATGAAGCAGCACGACTTCTTCAAGTCCG
CCATGCCCGAAGGCTACGTCCAGGAGCGCACCATCTTCTTCAAGGACGACGGCAACTACAAGACCCGCGC
CGAGGTGAAGTTCGAGGGCGACACCCTGGTGAACCGCATCGAGCTGAAGGGCATCGACTTCAAGGAGGAC
GGCAACATCCTGGGGCACAAGCTGGAGTACAACTACAACAGCCACAACGTCTATATCATGGCCGACAAGC
AGAAGAACGGCATCAAGGTGAACTTCAAGATCCGCCACAACATCGAGGACGGCAGCGTGCAGCTCGCCGA
CCACTACCAGCAGAACACCCCCATCGGCGACGGCCCCGTGCTGCTGCCCGACAACCACTACCTGAGCACC
CAGTCCGCCCTGAGCAAAGACCCCAACGAGAAGCGCGATCACATGGTCCTGCTGGAGTTCGTGACCGCCG
CCGGGATCACTCTCGGCATGGACGAGCTGTACAAGTACTCGAGGAATTCACTCCTCAGGTGCAGGCTGCC
TATCAGAAGGTGGTGGCTGGTGTGGCCAATGCCCTGGCTCACAAATACCACTGAGATCTTTTTCCCTCTG
CCAAAAATTATGGGGACATCATGAAGCCCCTTGAGCATCTGACTTCTGGCTAATAAAGGAAATTTATTTT
CATTGCAATAGTGTGTTGGAATTTTTTGTGTCTCTCACTCGGAAGGACATATGGGAGGGCAAATCATTTA
AAACATCAGAATGAGTATTTGGTTTAGAGTTTGGCAACATATGCCCATATGCTGGCTGCCATGAACAAAG
GTTGGCTATAAAGAGGTCATCAGTATATGAAACAGCCCCCTGCTGTCCATTCCTTATTCCATAGAAAAGC
CTTGACTTGAGGTTAGATTTTTTTTATATTTTGTTTTGTGTTATTTTTTTCTTTAACATCCCTAAAATTT
TCCTTACATGTTTTACTAGCCAGATTTTTCCTCCTCTCCTGACTACTCCCAGTCATAGCTGTCCCTCTTC
TCTTATGGAGATCCCTCGACCTGCAGCCCAAGCTTGGCGTAATCATGGTCATAGCTGTTTCCTGTGTGAA
ATTGTTATCCGCTCACAATTCCACACAACATACGAGCCGGAAGCATAAAGTGTAAAGCCTGGGGTGCCTA
ATGAGTGAGCTAACTCACATTAATTGCGTTGCGCTCACTGCCCGCTTTCCAGTCGGGAAACCTGTCGTGC
CAGCGGATCCGCATCTCAATTAGTCAGCAACCATAGTCCCGCCCCTAACTCCGCCCATCCCGCCCCTAAC
TCCGCCCAGTTCCGCCCATTCTCCGCCCCATGGCTGACTAATTTTTTTTATTTATGCAGAGGCCGAGGCC
GCCTCGGCCTCTGAGCTATTCCAGAAGTAGTGAGGAGGCTTTTTTGGAGGCCTAGGCTTTTGCAAAAAGC
TAACTTGTTTATTGCAGCTTATAATGGTTACAAATAAAGCAATAGCATCACAAATTTCACAAATAAAGCA
TTTTTTTCACTGCATTCTAGTTGTGGTTTGTCCAAACTCATCAATGTATCTTATCATGTCTGGATCCGCT
GCATTAATGAATCGGCCAACGCGCGGGGAGAGGCGGTTTGCGTATTGGGCGCTCTTCCGCTTCCTCGCTC
ACTGACTCGCTGCGCTCGGTCGTTCGGCTGCGGCGAGCGGTATCAGCTCACTCAAAGGCGGTAATACGGT
TATCCACAGAATCAGGGGATAACGCAGGAAAGAACATGTGAGCAAAAGGCCAGCAAAAGGCCAGGAACCG
TAAAAAGGCCGCGTTGCTGGCGTTTTTCCATAGGCTCCGCCCCCCTGACGAGCATCACAAAAATCGACGC
TCAAGTCAGAGGTGGCGAAACCCGACAGGACTATAAAGATACCAGGCGTTTCCCCCTGGAAGCTCCCTCG
TGCGCTCTCCTGTTCCGACCCTGCCGCTTACCGGATACCTGTCCGCCTTTCTCCCTTCGGGAAGCGTGGC
GCTTTCTCATAGCTCACGCTGTAGGTATCTCAGTTCGGTGTAGGTCGTTCGCTCCAAGCTGGGCTGTGTG
CACGAACCCCCCGTTCAGCCCGACCGCTGCGCCTTATCCGGTAACTATCGTCTTGAGTCCAACCCGGTAA
GACACGACTTATCGCCACTGGCAGCAGCCACTGGTAACAGGATTAGCAGAGCGAGGTATGTAGGCGGTGC
TACAGAGTTCTTGAAGTGGTGGCCTAACTACGGCTACACTAGAAGAACAGTATTTGGTATCTGCGCTCTG
CTGAAGCCAGTTACCTTCGGAAAAAGAGTTGGTAGCTCTTGATCCGGCAAACAAACCACCGCTGGTAGCG
GTGGTTTTTTTGTTTGCAAGCAGCAGATTACGCGCAGAAAAAAAGGATCTCAAGAAGATCCTTTGATCTT
TTCTACGGGGTCTGACGCTCAGTGGAACGAAAACTCACGTTAAGGGATTTTGGTCATGAGATTATCAAAA
AGGATCTTCACCTAGATCCTTTTAAATTAAAAATGAAGTTTTAAATCAATCTAAAGTATATATGAGTAAA
CTTGGTCTGACAGTTACCAATGCTTAATCAGTGAGGCACCTATCTCAGCGATCTGTCTATTTCGTTCATC
CATAGTTGCCTGACTCCCCGTCGTGTAGATAACTACGATACGGGAGGGCTTACCATCTGGCCCCAGTGCT
GCAATGATACCGCGAGACCCACGCTCACCGGCTCCAGATTTATCAGCAATAAACCAGCCAGCCGGAAGGG
CCGAGCGCAGAAGTGGTCCTGCAACTTTATCCGCCTCCATCCAGTCTATTAATTGTTGCCGGGAAGCTAG
AGTAAGTAGTTCGCCAGTTAATAGTTTGCGCAACGTTGTTGCCATTGCTACAGGCATCGTGGTGTCACGC
TCGTCGTTTGGTATGGCTTCATTCAGCTCCGGTTCCCAACGATCAAGGCGAGTTACATGATCCCCCATGT
TGTGCAAAAAAGCGGTTAGCTCCTTCGGTCCTCCGATCGTTGTCAGAAGTAAGTTGGCCGCAGTGTTATC
ACTCATGGTTATGGCAGCACTGCATAATTCTCTTACTGTCATGCCATCCGTAAGATGCTTTTCTGTGACT
GGTGAGTACTCAACCAAGTCATTCTGAGAATAGTGTATGCGGCGACCGAGTTGCTCTTGCCCGGCGTCAA
TACGGGATAATACCGCGCCACATAGCAGAACTTTAAAAGTGCTCATCATTGGAAAACGTTCTTCGGGGCG
AAAACTCTCAAGGATCTTACCGCTGTTGAGATCCAGTTCGATGTAACCCACTCGTGCACCCAACTGATCT
TCAGCATCTTTTACTTTCACCAGCGTTTCTGGGTGAGCAAAAACAGGAAGGCAAAATGCCGCAAAAAAGG
GAATAAGGGCGACACGGAAATGTTGAATACTCAT
