>Addgene plasmid #32599 | pCAG:H2B-EGFP | depositor partial sequence | sequence record 39700 | CAG primer
NNNNNNNNNNNNNNNNNNNNNNNNTCTTCGNGGNNNNNNNTCTCAAGGATCTTACCGCTGTTGAGATCCA
GTTCGATGTAACCCACTCGTGCACCCAACTGATCTTCAGCATCTTTTACTTTCACCAGCGTTTCTGGGTG
AGCAAAAACAGGAAGGCAAAATGCCGCAAAAAAGGGAATAAGGGCGACACGGAAATGTTGAATACTCATA
CTCTTCCTTTTTCAATATTATTGAAGCATTTATCANGGTTATTGTCTCATGAGCGGATACATATTTGAAT
GTATTTAGAAAAATAAACAAATAGGGGTTCCGCGCACATTTCCCCGAAAAGTGCCACCTGGGTCGACATT
GATTATTGACTAATTATTAATANTAATCAATTACGGGGTCATTAGTTCATANCCCATATATGGAGTTCCG
CGTTACATAACTTACGGNAAATGGCCCGCCTGGCTGACCGCCCAACGACCCCCGCCCATTGACGTCAATA
ATGACNTATGTTCCCATANTAACGCCAATANGGACTTTCCATTGACGTCAATGGGTGGAGTATTTACGGT
AAACTGCCCACTTGGCANTACATCAAGTGTATCATATGCCAAGTACNCCNCCTATTGACNTCNATGACGG
NAAATGGCCCGCCTGGCATTATGCCCNNTACATGACCTTATGGGACTTTCCTACTTGGCNNNNCATCTAC
NNANNNNTCATCNCTATTACCATGNNCNAGGTGAGCCCCATCTNTCNGNTTCNCTCNCCCCATCTCCCCC
CCCTCNCNNNCCCCAANTNTGNANNTATTNANTNNTNTANTTATNTNGTGCNGCGATGNNNNNTGNGNTG
GNNNGNNNNNNTCCGNGNNTANCCCNGANCNGNNNNNNCNNGANTACNGCTTTTGATNANTGAANNNNNN
CNCCNNNTCNAANNNCNN
