>Addgene plasmid #32599 | pCAG:H2B-EGFP | addgene partial sequence | sequence record 42465 | EXFP-R 5'-GTCTTGTAGTTGCCGTCGTC-3'
TTCGGGCATGGCGGACTTGAAGAAGTCGTGCTGCTTCATGTGGTCGGGGTAGCGGCTGAAGCACTGCACG
CCGTAGGCTCAGGGTGGTCACGAGGGTGGGCCAGGGCACGGGCAGCTTGCCGGTGGTGCAGATGAACTTC
AGGGTCAGCTTGCCGTAGGTGGCATCGCCCTCGCCCTCGCCGGACACGCTGAACTTGTGGCCGTTTACGT
CGCCGTCCAGCTCGACCAGGATGGGCACCACCCCGGTGAACAGCTCCTCGCCCTTGCTCACCATGGTGGC
GACCGGTGGATC
[291 nt withheld, positions 293-583]
CTTCTTGCCGCCTTTCTTCTGCGCCTTAGTCACCGCCTTCTTGGAGC
