>Addgene plasmid #32599 | pCAG:H2B-EGFP | addgene partial sequence | sequence record 43171 | Bglob-pA-R 5'-ttttggcagagggaaaaaga-3'
CACCTTCTGATAGGCAGCCTGCACCTGAGGAGTGAATTCCTCGAGTACTTGTACAGCTCGTCCATGCCGA
GAGTGATCCCGGCGGCGGTCACGAACTCCAGCAGGACCATGTGATCGCGCTTCTCGTTGGGGTCTTTGCT
CAGGGCGGACTGGGTGCTCAGGTAGTGGTTGTCGGGCAGCAGCACGGGGCCGTCGCCGATGGGGGTGTTC
TGCTGGTAGTGGTCGGCGAGCTGCACGCTGCCGTCCTCGATGTTGTGGCGGATCTTGAAGTTCACCTTGA
TGCCGTTCTTCTGCTTGTCGGCCATGATATAGACGTTGTGGCTGTTGTAGTTGTACTCCAGCTTGTGCCC
CAGGATGTTGCCGTCCTCCTTGAAGTCGATGCCCTTCAGCTCGATGCGGTTCACCAGGGTGTCGCCCTCG
AACTTCACCTCGGCGCGGGTCTTGTAGTTGCCGTCGTCCTTGAAGAAGATGGTGCGCTCCTGGACGTAGC
CTTCGGGCATGGCGGACTTNNNNNNTCGTGCTGCTTCATGTGGTCGGGGTAGCGGCTGAAGCACTGCACG
CCGTAGGTCAGGGTGGTCACGAGGTGGGCCAGGGCACGGGCAGCTTGCCGGNGGTGCAGATGAACTTCAG
GGTCAGCTTGCCGTAGGTGGCATCGCCCTCGCCCTCGCCGGACACGCTGAACTTGTGGCCGTTTACGTCG
CCGTCCAGCTCGACCAGGATGGGCACCACCCCGGTGAACAGCTCCT
